>Addgene plasmid #138318 | pCF824_U6-Sau-sgRNA-EF1a-mCherry2_lenti | addgene full sequence | sequence record 274413 | Addgene NGS Result
GTCGACGGATCGGGAGATCTCCCGATCCCCTATGGTGCACTCTCAGTACAATCTGCTCTGATGCCGCATA
GTTAAGCCAGTATCTGCTCCCTGCTTGTGTGTTGGAGGTCGCTGAGTAGTGCGCGAGCAAAATTTAAGCT
ACAACAAGGCAAGGCTTGACCGACAATTGCATGAAGAATCTGCTTAGGGTTAGGCGTTTTGCGCTGCTTC
GCGATGTACGGGCCAGATATTGACATTGATTATTGACTAGTTATTAATAGTAATCAATTACGGGGTCATT
AGTTCATAGCCCATATATGGAGTTCCGCGTTACATAACTTACGGTAAATGGCCCGCCTGGCTGACCGCCC
AACGACCCCCGCCCATTGACGTCAATAATGACGTATGTTCCCATAGTAACGCCAATAGGGACTTTCCATT
GACGTCAATGGGTGGAGTATTTACGGTAAACTGCCCACTTGGCAGTACATCAAGTGTATCATATGCCAAG
TACGCCCCCTATTGACGTCAATGACGGTAAATGGCCCGCCTGGCATTATGCCCAGTACATGACCTTATGG
GACTTTCCTACTTGGCAGTACATCTACGTATTAGTCATCGCTATTACCATGGTGATGCGGTTTTGGCAGT
ACATCAATGGGCGTGGATAGCGGTTTGACTCACGGGGATTTCCAAGTCTCCACCCCATTGACGTCAATGG
GAGTTTGTTTTGGCACCAAAATCAACGGGACTTTCCAAAATGTCGTAACAACTCCGCCCCATTGACGCAA
ATGGGCGGTAGGCGTGTACGGTGGGAGGTCTATATAAGCAGCGCGTTTTGCCTGTACTGGGTCTCTCTGG
TTAGACCAGATCTGAGCCTGGGAGCTCTCTGGCTAACTAGGGAACCCACTGCTTAAGCCTCAATAAAGCT
TGCCTTGAGTGCTTCAAGTAGTGTGTGCCCGTCTGTTGTGTGACTCTGGTAACTAGAGATCCCTCAGACC
CTTTTAGTCAGTGTGGAAAATCTCTAGCAGTGGCGCCCGAACAGGGACTTGAAAGCGAAAGGGAAACCAG
AGGAGCTCTCTCGACGCAGGACTCGGCTTGCTGAAGCGCGCACGGCAAGAGGCGAGGGGCGGCGACTGGT
GAGTACGCCAAAAATTTTGACTAGCGGAGGCTAGAAGGAGAGAGATGGGTGCGAGAGCGTCAGTATTAAG
CGGGGGAGAATTAGATCGCGATGGGAAAAAATTCGGTTAAGGCCAGGGGGAAAGAAAAAATATAAATTAA
AACATATAGTATGGGCAAGCAGGGAGCTAGAACGATTCGCAGTTAATCCTGGCCTGTTAGAAACATCAGA
AGGCTGTAGACAAATACTGGGACAGCTACAACCATCCCTTCAGACAGGATCAGAAGAACTTAGATCATTA
TATAATACAGTAGCAACCCTCTATTGTGTGCATCAAAGGATAGAGATAAAAGACACCAAGGAAGCTTTAG
ACAAGATAGAGGAAGAGCAAAACAAAAGTAAGACCACCGCACAGCAAGCGGCCGCTGATCTTCAGACCTG
GAGGAGGAGATATGAGGGACAATTGGAGAAGTGAATTATATAAATATAAAGTAGTAAAAATTGAACCATT
AGGAGTAGCACCCACCAAGGCAAAGAGAAGAGTGGTGCAGAGAGAAAAAAGAGCAGTGGGAATAGGAGCT
TTGTTCCTTGGGTTCTTGGGAGCAGCAGGAAGCACTATGGGCGCAGCGTCAATGACGCTGACGGTACAGG
CCAGACAATTATTGTCTGGTATAGTGCAGCAGCAGAACAATTTGCTGAGGGCTATTGAGGCGCAACAGCA
TCTGTTGCAACTCACAGTCTGGGGCATCAAGCAGCTCCAGGCAAGAATCCTGGCTGTGGAAAGATACCTA
AAGGATCAACAGCTCCTGGGGATTTGGGGTTGCTCTGGAAAACTCATTTGCACCACTGCTGTGCCTTGGA
ATGCTAGTTGGAGTAATAAATCTCTGGAACAGATTTGGAATCACACGACCTGGATGGAGTGGGACAGAGA
AATTAACAATTACACAAGCTTAATACACTCCTTAATTGAAGAATCGCAAAACCAGCAAGAAAAGAATGAA
CAAGAATTATTGGAATTAGATAAATGGGCAAGTTTGTGGAATTGGTTTAACATAACAAATTGGCTGTGGT
ATATAAAATTATTCATAATGATAGTAGGAGGCTTGGTAGGTTTAAGAATAGTTTTTGCTGTACTTTCTAT
AGTGAATAGAGTTAGGCAGGGATATTCACCATTATCGTTTCAGACCCACCTCCCAACCCCGAGGGGACCC
GACAGGCCCGAAGGAATAGAAGAAGAAGGTGGAGAGAGAGACAGAGACAGATCCATTCGATTAGTGAACG
GATCGGCACTGCGTGCGCCAATTCTGCAGACAAATGGCAGTATTCATCCACAATTTTAAAAGAAAAGGGG
GGATTGGGGGGTACAGTGCAGGGGAAAGAATAGTAGACATAATAGCAACAGACATACAAACTAAAGAATT
ACAAAAACAAATTACAAAAATTCAAAATTTTCGGGTTTATTACAGGGACAGCAGAGATCCAGTTTGGTTA
ATTAAGGTACCGAGGGCCTATTTCCCATGATTCCTTCATATTTGCATATACGATACAAGGCTGTTAGAGA
GATAATTAGAATTAATTTGACTGTAAACACAAAGATATTAGTACAAAATACGTGACGTAGAAAGTAATAA
TTTCTTGGGTAGTTTGCAGTTTTAAAATTATGTTTTAAAATGGACTATCATATGCTTACCGTAACTTGAA
AGTATTTCGATTTCTTGGCTTTATATATCTTGTGGAAAGGACGAAACACCGGAGACGGAGGACGACGAAC
GTCTCTGTTATAGTACTCTGGAAACAGAATCTACTATAACAAGGCAAAATGCCGTGTTTATCTCGTCAAC
TTGTTGGCGAGATTTTTTTGAATTCGCTAGCTAGGTCTTGAAAGGAGTGGGAATTGGCTCCGGTGCCCGT
CAGTGGGCAGAGCGCACATCGCCCACAGTCCCCGAGAAGTTGGGGGGAGGGGTCGGCAATTGATCCGGTG
CCTAGAGAAGGTGGCGCGGGGTAAACTGGGAAAGTGATGTCGTGTACTGGCTCCGCCTTTTTCCCGAGGG
TGGGGGAGAACCGTATATAAGTGCAGTAGTCGCCGTGAACGTTCTTTTTCGCAACGGGTTTGCCGCCAGA
ACACAGGTAAGTGCCGTGTGTGGTTCCCGCGGGCCTGGCCTCTTTACGGGTTATGGCCCTTGCGTGCCTT
GAATTACTTCCACTGGCTGCAGTACGTGATTCTTGATCCCGAGCTTCGGGTTGGAAGTGGGTGGGAGAGT
TCGAGGCCTTGCGCTTAAGGAGCCCCTTCGCCTCGTGCTTGAGTTGAGGCCTGGCCTGGGCGCTGGGGCC
GCCGCGTGCGAATCTGGTGGCACCTTCGCGCCTGTCTCGCTGCTTTCGATAAGTCTCTAGCCATTTAAAA
TTTTTGATGACCTGCTGCGACGCTTTTTTTCTGGCAAGATAGTCTTGTAAATGCGGGCCAAGATCTGCAC
ACTGGTATTTCGGTTTTTGGGGCCGCGGGCGGCGACGGGGCCCGTGCGTCCCAGCGCACATGTTCGGCGA
GGCGGGGCCTGCGAGCGCGGCCACCGAGAATCGGACGGGGGTAGTCTCAAGCTGGCCGGCCTGCTCTGGT
GCCTGGCCTCGCGCCGCCGTGTATCGCCCCGCCCTGGGCGGCAAGGCTGGCCCGGTCGGCACCAGTTGCG
TGAGCGGAAAGATGGCCGCTTCCCGGCCCTGCTGCAGGGAGCTCAAAATGGAGGACGCGGCGCTCGGGAG
AGCGGGCGGGTGAGTCACCCACACAAAGGAAAAGGGCCTTTCCGTCCTCAGCCGTCGCTTCATGTGACTC
CACGGAGTACCGGGCGCCGTCCAGGCACCTCGATTAGTTCTCGAGCTTTTGGAGTACGTCGTCTTTAGGT
TGGGGGGAGGGGTTTTATGCGATGGAGTTTCCCCACACTGAGTGGGTGGAGACTGAAGTTAGGCCAGCTT
GGCACTTGATGTAATTCTCCTTGGAATTTGCCCTTTTTGAGTTTGGATCTTGGTTCATTCTCAAGCCTCA
GACAGTGGTTCAAAGTTTTTTTCTTCCATTTCAGGTGTCGTGAACCGGTTCTAGAGCGCTGCCACCATGG
TCAGTAAAGGTGAAGAGGACAATATGGCTATCATCAAGGAGTTCATGCGCTTTAAGGTACACATGGAAGG
CTCAGTTAACGGGCATGAGTTCGAAATAGAGGGAGAAGGTGAAGGACGCCCCTATGAAGGCACCCAAACG
GCTAAGCTGAAGGTAACTAAGGGCGGTCCCTTGCCCTTCGCCTGGGACATACTGAGCCCGCAGTTCATGT
ACGGTTCCAAAGCCTATGTAAAACACCCCGCCGACATTCCTGACTATCTTAAGCTGTCTTTTCCCGAAGG
CTTTAACTGGGAAAGAGTAATGAATTTCGAGGATGGAGGGGTGGTCACTGTAACACAGGATTCTAGTCTG
CAAGATGGGGAGTTCATCTACAAGGTGAAGCTGCGCGGCACGAATTTTCCCTCAGATGGTCCTGTCATGC
AGTGTCGGACTATGGGGTGGGAAGCAAGCACAGAAAGAATGTATCCTGAGGACGGGGCACTGAAGGGAGA
GATCAAACAGCGGCTCAAACTTAAAGACGGCGGGCACTATGACGCCGAAGTTAAGACAACTTACAAGGCC
AAGAAGCCCGTTCAGTTGCCGGGCGCATACAACGTGGACATAAAGCTCGACATCTTGTCCCATAATGAGG
ACTACACAATCGTGGAACAGTATGAACGGGCCGAGGGCAGACATTCTACCGGGGGGATGGATGAGCTTTA
CAAGTAAACGCGTTAAGTCGACAATCAACCTCTGGATTACAAAATTTGTGAAAGATTGACTGGTATTCTT
AACTATGTTGCTCCTTTTACGCTATGTGGATACGCTGCTTTAATGCCTTTGTATCATGCTATTGCTTCCC
GTATGGCTTTCATTTTCTCCTCCTTGTATAAATCCTGGTTGCTGTCTCTTTATGAGGAGTTGTGGCCCGT
TGTCAGGCAACGTGGCGTGGTGTGCACTGTGTTTGCTGACGCAACCCCCACTGGTTGGGGCATTGCCACC
ACCTGTCAGCTCCTTTCCGGGACTTTCGCTTTCCCCCTCCCTATTGCCACGGCGGAACTCATCGCCGCCT
GCCTTGCCCGCTGCTGGACAGGGGCTCGGCTGTTGGGCACTGACAATTCCGTGGTGTTGTCGGGGAAATC
ATCGTCCTTTCCTTGGCTGCTCGCCTGTGTTGCCACCTGGATTCTGCGCGGGACGTCCTTCTGCTACGTC
CCTTCGGCCCTCAATCCAGCGGACCTTCCTTCCCGCGGCCTGCTGCCGGCTCTGCGGCCTCTTCCGCGTC
TTCGCCTTCGCCCTCAGACGAGTCGGATCTCCCTTTGGGCCGCCTCCCCGCGTCGACTTTAAGACCAATG
ACTTACAAGGCAGCTGTAGATCTTAGCCACTTTTTAAAAGAAAAGGGGGGACTGGAAGGGCTAATTCACT
CCCAACGAAGACAAGATCTGCTTTTTGCTTGTACTGGGTCTCTCTGGTTAGACCAGATCTGAGCCTGGGA
GCTCTCTGGCTAACTAGGGAACCCACTGCTTAAGCCTCAATAAAGCTTGCCTTGAGTGCTTCAAGTAGTG
TGTGCCCGTCTGTTGTGTGACTCTGGTAACTAGAGATCCCTCAGACCCTTTTAGTCAGTGTGGAAAATCT
CTAGCAGGGCCCGTTTAAACCCGCTGATCAGCCTCGACTGTGCCTTCTAGTTGCCAGCCATCTGTTGTTT
GCCCCTCCCCCGTGCCTTCCTTGACCCTGGAAGGTGCCACTCCCACTGTCCTTTCCTAATAAAATGAGGA
AATTGCATCGCATTGTCTGAGTAGGTGTCATTCTATTCTGGGGGGTGGGGTGGGGCAGGACAGCAAGGGG
GAGGATTGGGAAGACAATAGCAGGCATGCTGGGGATGCGGTGGGCTCTATGGCTTCTGAGGCGGAAAGAA
CCAGCCATTAATGAAAAGAACCAGCCATTAATGAATCGGCCAACGCGCGGGGAGAGGCGGTTTGCGTATT
GGGCGCTCTTCCGCTTCCTCGCTCACTGACTCGCTGCGCTCGGTCGTTCGGCTGCGGCGAGCGGTATCAG
CTCACTCAAAGGCGGTAATACGGTTATCCACAGAATCAGGGGATAACGCAGGAAAGAACATGTGAGCAAA
AGGCCAGCAAAAGGCCAGGAACCGTAAAAAGGCCGCGTTGCTGGCGTTTTTCCATAGGCTCCGCCCCCCT
GACGAGCATCACAAAAATCGACGCTCAAGTCAGAGGTGGCGAAACCCGACAGGACTATAAAGATACCAGG
CGTTTCCCCCTGGAAGCTCCCTCGTGCGCTCTCCTGTTCCGACCCTGCCGCTTACCGGATACCTGTCCGC
CTTTCTCCCTTCGGGAAGCGTGGCGCTTTCTCATAGCTCACGCTGTAGGTATCTCAGTTCGGTGTAGGTC
GTTCGCTCCAAGCTGGGCTGTGTGCACGAACCCCCCGTTCAGCCCGACCGCTGCGCCTTATCCGGTAACT
ATCGTCTTGAGTCCAACCCGGTAAGACACGACTTATCGCCACTGGCAGCAGCCACTGGTAACAGGATTAG
CAGAGCGAGGTATGTAGGCGGTGCTACAGAGTTCTTGAAGTGGTGGCCTAACTACGGCTACACTAGAAGA
ACAGTATTTGGTATCTGCGCTCTGCTGAAGCCAGTTACCTTCGGAAAAAGAGTTGGTAGCTCTTGATCCG
GCAAACAAACCACCGCTGGTAGCGGTGGTTTTTTTGTTTGCAAGCAGCAGATTACGCGCAGAAAAAAAGG
ATCTCAAGAAGATCCTTTGATCTTTTCTACGGGGTCTGACGCTCAGTGGAACGAAAACTCACGTTAAGGG
ATTTTGGTCATGAGATTATCAAAAAGGATCTTCACCTAGATCCTTTTAAATTAAAAATGAAGTTTTAAAT
CAATCTAAAGTATATATGAGTAAACTTGGTCTGACAGTTACCAATGCTTAATCAGTGAGGCACCTATCTC
AGCGATCTGTCTATTTCGTTCATCCATAGTTGCCTGACTCCCCGTCGTGTAGATAACTACGATACGGGAG
GGCTTACCATCTGGCCCCAGTGCTGCAATGATACCGCGAGACCCACGCTCACCGGCTCCAGATTTATCAG
CAATAAACCAGCCAGCCGGAAGGGCCGAGCGCAGAAGTGGTCCTGCAACTTTATCCGCCTCCATCCAGTC
TATTAATTGTTGCCGGGAAGCTAGAGTAAGTAGTTCGCCAGTTAATAGTTTGCGCAACGTTGTTGCCATT
GCTACAGGCATCGTGGTGTCACGCTCGTCGTTTGGTATGGCTTCATTCAGCTCCGGTTCCCAACGATCAA
GGCGAGTTACATGATCCCCCATGTTGTGCAAAAAAGCGGTTAGCTCCTTCGGTCCTCCGATCGTTGTCAG
AAGTAAGTTGGCCGCAGTGTTATCACTCATGGTTATGGCAGCACTGCATAATTCTCTTACTGTCATGCCA
TCCGTAAGATGCTTTTCTGTGACTGGTGAGTACTCAACCAAGTCATTCTGAGAATAGTGTATGCGGCGAC
CGAGTTGCTCTTGCCCGGCGTCAATACGGGATAATACCGCGCCACATAGCAGAACTTTAAAAGTGCTCAT
CATTGGAAAACGTTCTTCGGGGCGAAAACTCTCAAGGATCTTACCGCTGTTGAGATCCAGTTCGATGTAA
CCCACTCGTGCACCCAACTGATCTTCAGCATCTTTTACTTTCACCAGCGTTTCTGGGTGAGCAAAAACAG
GAAGGCAAAATGCCGCAAAAAAGGGAATAAGGGCGACACGGAAATGTTGAATACTCATACTCTTCCTTTT
TCAATATTATTGAAGCATTTATCAGGGTTATTGTCTCATGAGCGGATACATATTTGAATGTATTTAGAAA
AATAAACAAATAGGGGTTCCGCGCACATTTCCCCGAAAAGTGCCACCTGAC
Features (pLannotate 1.2.2; 25 found; start..end, strand, type, name):
     31..83      -  misc_feature   bom (fragment): basis of mobility region from pBR322
    232..611     +  enhancer       CMV enhancer: human cytomegalovirus immediate early enhancer
    612..811     +  promoter       CMV promoter: human cytomegalovirus (CMV) immediate early promoter
    829..1009    +  LTR            5' LTR (truncated): truncated 5' long terminal repeat (LTR) from HIV-1
   1056..1181    +  misc_feature   HIV-1 Ψ: packaging signal of human immunodeficiency virus type 1
   1165..1528    +  CDS            HIV-1 gag (fragment): gag protein from human immunodeficiency virus 1; gag
   1674..1907    +  misc_feature   RRE: The Rev response element (RRE) of HIV-1 allows for Rev-dependent mRNA export from the nucleus to the cytoplasm.
   2284..2384    +  CDS            Rev (fragment): human immunodeficiency virus 1 (HIV-1) Rev protein; rev; enhances nuclear export of unspliced and incompletely spliced viral mRNAs
   2434..2551    +  misc_feature   cPPT/CTS: central polypurine tract and central termination sequence of HIV-1
   2602..2842    +  promoter       U6 promoter: RNA polymerase III promoter for human U6 snRNA
   2881..2952    +  misc_RNA       Sa gRNA scaffold (fragment): guide RNA scaffold for the Staphylococcus aureus CRISPR/Cas9 system
   2971..2989    +  CDS            small t antigen (fragment): SV40 (simian virus 40) small t antigen
   3015..3226    +  promoter       EF-1α core promoter: core promoter for human elongation factor EF-1α
   3227..3335    +  intron         EF-1α intron A (fragment): intron upstream of the start codon of human EF-1α
   3961..4164    +  intron         EF-1α intron A: truncated intron upstream of the start codon of human EF-1α
   4197..4904    +  CDS            mCherry2: mCherry2 is a basic (constitutively fluorescent) red fluorescent protein published in 2017, derived from Discosoma sp.. It has very low acid sensitivity.
   4923..5511    +  misc_feature   WPRE: woodchuck hepatitis virus posttranscriptional regulatory element
   5562..5581    +  misc_feature   cPPT/CTS (fragment): central polypurine tract and central termination sequence of HIV-1
   5583..5816    +  LTR            3' LTR (ΔU3): self-inactivating 3' long terminal repeat (LTR) from HIV-1
   5848..6072    +  polyA_signal   bGH poly(A) signal: bovine growth hormone polyadenylation signal
   6076..6095    +  promoter       SV40 promoter (fragment): SV40 enhancer and early promoter
   6116..6166    -  CDS            lacI (fragment): lac repressor; lacI; The lac repressor binds to the lac operator to inhibit transcription in E. coli. This inhibition can be relieved by adding lactose or isopropyl-β-D-thiogalactopyranoside (IPTG).
   6349..6937    -  rep_origin     ori: high-copy-number ColE1/pMB1/pBR322/pUC origin of replication
   7108..7968    -  CDS            AmpR: β-lactamase; bla; confers resistance to ampicillin, carbenicillin, and related antibiotics
   7969..8073    -  promoter       AmpR promoter: bla
