[The description below was written by a language model from this plasmid's Addgene catalogue record and pLannotate feature annotations shown in this document.]
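Description:
pCF824_U6-Sau-sgRNA-EF1a-mCherry2_lenti is an 8.1 kb lentiviral transfer plasmid built on the pCF525 backbone. It delivers a Staphylococcus aureus Cas9 (SauCas9) guide RNA together with a red fluorescent marker into mammalian cells. In bacteria it is maintained through a high-copy ColE1/pUC-type origin and selected with ampicillin via the β-lactamase gene. No mammalian drug-resistance gene is annotated, and the catalogue lists mCherry2 fluorescence as the only selectable marker for transduced cells.

The viral portion has a third-generation, self-inactivating layout. A CMV enhancer/promoter fused to a truncated HIV-1 5' LTR drives genomic RNA production in packaging cells. It is followed by the Ψ packaging signal with a partial gag sequence, the Rev response element for Rev-dependent nuclear export, and the cPPT/CTS, which aids nuclear import of the reverse-transcribed genome. The ΔU3 3' LTR silences LTR promoter activity after integration, and a bGH polyadenylation signal lies downstream of it.

Two expression units sit between these elements. A human U6 RNA polymerase III promoter transcribes an sgRNA made of a GFP-targeting spacer and the SauCas9 guide scaffold. An EF-1α promoter with its intron A then drives mCherry2, and a WPRE enhances transcript expression. The construct does not encode Cas9, so the nuclease must be supplied separately. Several very short annotated fragments (small t antigen, lacI, SV40 promoter, bom) are probably backbone remnants or spurious matches rather than functional parts.

The plasmid was deposited with a study of CRISPR-Cas9 inhibitors from Staphylococcus genomes. A GFP-targeting guide of this kind is suited to GFP-disruption reporter assays, with mCherry2 marking the guide-expressing cells, although the record does not describe the specific assay.
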