Addgene plasmid #138318: pCF824_U6-Sau-sgRNA-EF1a-mCherry2_lenti
Purpose: Lenti expression of mCherry2 with U6 promoter for SauCas9 sgRNA targeting GFP
Depositing lab: Jennifer Doudna. Depositing organization: University of California, Berkeley. Publication: Potent CRISPR-Cas9 inhibitors from Staphylococcus genomes. Watters KE, Shivram H, Fellmann C, Lew RJ, McMahon B, Doudna JA. Proc Natl Acad Sci U S A. 2020 Mar 10. pii: 1917668117. doi: 10.1073/pnas.1917668117. PubMed 32156733.
Backbone
  Vector backbone: pCF525
  Total vector size (bp): 8101
  Vector type: Mammalian Expression, Lentiviral, CRISPR
  Selectable markers: mCherry2
Growth in bacteria
  Bacterial resistance: Ampicillin, 100 μg/mL
  Growth temperature: 37°C
  Growth strain: NEB Stable
  Copy number: High Copy
Gene/Insert
  Gene/Insert name: SauCas9 GFP sgRNA
Terms and licenses: Academic/Nonprofit Terms; Industry Terms: Not Available to Industry
How to cite: pCF824_U6-Sau-sgRNA-EF1a-mCherry2_lenti was a gift from Jennifer Doudna (Addgene plasmid # 138318 ; http://n2t.net/addgene:138318 ; RRID:Addgene_138318)
